Addgene plasmid #79059: CSII-IDR2-rhesusTRIM5-FOS
Purpose: Express rhesus TRIM5 in mammalian cells
Depositing lab: Wesley Sundquist. Depositing organization: University of Utah. Publication: Primate TRIM5 proteins form hexagonal nets on HIV-1 capsids. Li YL, Chandrasekaran V, Carter SD, Woodward CL, Christensen DE, Dryden KA, Pornillos O, Yeager M, Ganser-Pornillos BK, Jensen GJ, Sundquist WI. Elife. 2016 Jun 2;5. pii: e16269. doi: 10.7554/eLife.16269. PubMed 27253068.
Backbone
  Vector backbone: CSII-BBN-IRES-DsRed
  Backbone manufacturer: CSII-BBN-IDR2
  Backbone size w/o insert (bp): 9866
  Total vector size (bp): 11423
  Vector type: Mammalian Expression
  Selectable markers: Zeocin
Growth in bacteria
  Bacterial resistance: Ampicillin, 100 μg/mL
  Growth temperature: 37°C
  Growth strain: NEB Stable
  Copy number: Unknown
Gene/Insert
  Gene/Insert name: rhesusTRIM5-FOS
  Species: Macaca mulatta
  Insert size (bp): 1491
  GenBank ID: NM_001032910.1
  Promoter: CMV
  Tag / fusion protein: OneSTrEP-FLAG (C terminal on insert)
  Cloning method: Restriction Enzyme; 5′ cloning site NheI (not destroyed); 3′ cloning site Xho1 (not destroyed)
  Sequencing primers: 5′ CAGAGCTGGTTTAGTGAACC; 3′ GCCAAAAGACGGCAATATGG
Terms and licenses: Academic/Nonprofit Terms; Industry Terms: Not Available to Industry
Depositor comments: CMV promoter and IRES DsRed co expression Addgene Sanger sequencing results found V352I compared to NCBI reference sequence NM_001032910.1
How to cite: CSII-IDR2-rhesusTRIM5-FOS was a gift from Wesley Sundquist (Addgene plasmid # 79059 ; http://n2t.net/addgene:79059 ; RRID:Addgene_79059)
