[The description below was written by a language model from this plasmid's Addgene catalogue record and pLannotate feature annotations shown in this document.]
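Description:
CSII-IDR2-rhesusTRIM5-FOS is an 11.4 kb plasmid catalogued as a mammalian expression vector, built on the CSII-BBN-IRES-DsRed backbone. Its feature table shows the architecture of an HIV-1-based lentiviral transfer vector. A CMV enhancer/promoter is fused to a truncated 5' LTR, followed by the Ψ packaging signal with a gag fragment, the Rev response element and the cPPT/CTS. A second truncated LTR lies downstream of the cargo, followed by a bGH polyadenylation signal. These elements would allow the genomic RNA to be transcribed, exported, packaged and integrated when packaging functions are supplied in trans, although the record itself only states expression in mammalian cells. In bacteria the plasmid replicates from a high-copy ColE1/pUC-type origin under ampicillin selection, and it also carries an f1 origin. An SV40/EM7-driven BleoR cassette outside the LTRs provides Zeocin selection.

The payload is driven by an internal CMV enhancer/promoter. It encodes rhesus macaque (Macaca mulatta) TRIM5, a capsid-specific restriction factor that blocks infection by non-host-adapted retroviruses early after entry. The 1,491 bp coding sequence was cloned between NheI and XhoI sites and carries a C-terminal FLAG and OneSTrEP tag for detection and Strep-Tactin affinity purification. Repository sequencing found a V352I difference from the NCBI reference sequence. Downstream, an EMCV IRES directs co-translation of DsRed-Express2 from the same transcript, so red fluorescence marks expressing cells, and a WPRE enhances transcript expression. The construct is intended for expressing tagged rhesus TRIM5 in mammalian cells, and the associated publication concerns the assembly of TRIM5 on HIV-1 capsids.
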