Features (pLannotate 1.2.2; 35 found; start..end, strand, type, name):
     36..80      -  misc_feature   bom (fragment): basis of mobility region from pBR322
    235..614     +  enhancer       CMV enhancer: human cytomegalovirus immediate early enhancer
    615..814     +  promoter       CMV promoter: human cytomegalovirus (CMV) immediate early promoter
    832..1012    +  LTR            5' LTR (truncated): truncated 5' long terminal repeat (LTR) from HIV-1
   1056..1181    +  misc_feature   HIV-1 Ψ: packaging signal of human immunodeficiency virus type 1
   1165..1503    +  CDS            HIV-1 gag (fragment): gag protein from human immunodeficiency virus 1; gag
   1627..1963    +  ncRNA          RRE: Accession: RF00036 - HIV Rev response element
   2288..2388    +  CDS            Rev (fragment): human immunodeficiency virus 1 (HIV-1) Rev protein; rev; enhances nuclear export of unspliced and incompletely spliced viral mRNAs
   2414..2531    +  misc_feature   cPPT/CTS: central polypurine tract and central termination sequence of HIV-1
   2661..2964    +  enhancer       CMV enhancer: human cytomegalovirus immediate early enhancer
   2965..3168    +  promoter       CMV promoter: human cytomegalovirus (CMV) immediate early promoter
   3197..4687    +  CDS            TRIM5: TRIM5_MACMU - Experimental evidence at protein level: Swiss-Prot protein existence level 1. Capsid-specific restriction factor that prevents infection from non-host-adapted retroviruses. Blocks viral replication early in the life cycle, after viral entry but before reverse transcription. In addition to acting as a capsid-specific restriction factor, also acts as a pattern recognition receptor that activates innate immune signaling in response to the retroviral capsid lattice. Binding to the viral capsid triggers its E3 ubiquitin ligase activity, and in concert with the heterodimeric ubiquitin
   4706..4729    +  CDS            FLAG: FLAG® epitope tag, followed by an enterokinase cleavage site
   4736..4758    +  CDS            Strep-Tag II (fragment): peptide that binds Strep-Tactin®, an engineered form of streptavidin
   4763..4815    +  misc_feature   MCS: multiple cloning site
   4928..5390    +  misc_feature   IRES: internal ribosome entry site (IRES) of the encephalomyocarditis virus (EMCV)
   5404..6081    +  CDS            DsRed-Express2: noncytotoxic tetrameric variant of DsRed fluorescent protein (Strack et al., 2008) mammalian codon-optimized
   6117..6705    +  misc_feature   WPRE: woodchuck hepatitis virus posttranscriptional regulatory element
   6630..7217    +  CDS            nef: NEF_HV112 - Experimental evidence at protein level: Swiss-Prot protein existence level 1. Extracellular Nef protein targets CD4(+) T-lymphocytes for apoptosis by interacting with CXCR4 surface receptors. From Human immunodeficiency virus type 1 group M subtype B (isolate PCV12) (HIV-1).
   7224..7404    +  LTR            5' LTR (truncated): truncated 5' long terminal repeat (LTR) from HIV-1
   7436..7660    +  polyA_signal   bGH poly(A) signal: bovine growth hormone polyadenylation signal
   7664..7685    +  promoter       SV40 promoter (fragment): SV40 enhancer and early promoter
   7706..8134    +  rep_origin     f1 ori (sequence partly withheld): f1 bacteriophage origin of replication; arrow indicates direction of (+) strand synthesis
   8148..8478    +  promoter       SV40 promoter: SV40 enhancer and early promoter
   8526..8573    +  promoter       EM7 promoter: synthetic bacterial promoter&nbsp
   8592..8966    +  CDS            BleoR: antibiotic-binding protein; Sh ble from Streptoalloteichus hindustanus; confers resistance to bleomycin, phleomycin, and Zeocin™
   8976..9101    +  CDS            ble (fragment): BLE_KLEPN - Experimental evidence at protein level: Swiss-Prot protein existence level 1. Binding protein with a strong affinity to the bleomycin family of antibiotics. Binds to CL990; an antimitotic-antibiotic compound. From Klebsiella pneumoniae.
   9096..9217    +  polyA_signal   SV40 poly(A) signal: SV40 polyadenylation signal
   9288..9310    -  protein_bind   lac operator (fragment): The lac repressor binds to the lac operator to inhibit transcription in E. coli. This inhibition can be relieved by adding lactose or isopropyl-β-D-thiogalactopyranoside (IPTG). lac repressor encoded by lacI
   9314..9344    -  promoter       lac promoter: promoter for the E. coli lac operon
   9359..9380    -  protein_bind   CAP binding site: CAP binding activates transcription in the presence of cAMP. E. coli catabolite activator protein
   9393..9485    -  CDS            lacI (fragment): lac repressor; lacI; The lac repressor binds to the lac operator to inhibit transcription in E. coli. This inhibition can be relieved by adding lactose or isopropyl-β-D-thiogalactopyranoside (IPTG).
   9668..10256   -  rep_origin     ori: high-copy-number ColE1/pMB1/pBR322/pUC origin of replication
  10427..11287   -  CDS            AmpR: β-lactamase; bla; confers resistance to ampicillin, carbenicillin, and related antibiotics
  11288..11392   -  promoter       AmpR promoter: bla
>Addgene plasmid #79059 | CSII-IDR2-rhesusTRIM5-FOS | depositor full sequence | sequence record 147911 | CSII-IDR2-rhesusTRIM5-FOS
GACGGATCGGGAGATCTCCCGATCCCCTATGGTCGACTCTCAGTACAATCTGCTCTGATGCCGCATAGTT
AAGCCAGTATCTGCTCCCTGCTTGTGTGTTGGAGGTCGCTGAGTAGTGCGCGAGCAAAATTTAAGCTACA
ACAAGGCAAGGCTTGACCGACAATTGCATGAAGAATCTGCTTAGGGTTAGGCGTTTTGCGCTGCTTCGCG
ATGTACGGGCCAGATATACGCGTTGACATTGATTATTGACTAGTTATTAATAGTAATCAATTACGGGGTC
ATTAGTTCATAGCCCATATATGGAGTTCCGCGTTACATAACTTACGGTAAATGGCCCGCCTGGCTGACCG
CCCAACGACCCCCGCCCATTGACGTCAATAATGACGTATGTTCCCATAGTAACGCCAATAGGGACTTTCC
ATTGACGTCAATGGGTGGAGTATTTACGGTAAACTGCCCACTTGGCAGTACATCAAGTGTATCATATGCC
AAGTACGCCCCCTATTGACGTCAATGACGGTAAATGGCCCGCCTGGCATTATGCCCAGTACATGACCTTA
TGGGACTTTCCTACTTGGCAGTACATCTACGTATTAGTCATCGCTATTACCATGGTGATGCGGTTTTGGC
AGTACATCAATGGGCGTGGATAGCGGTTTGACTCACGGGGATTTCCAAGTCTCCACCCCATTGACGTCAA
TGGGAGTTTGTTTTGGCACCAAAATCAACGGGACTTTCCAAAATGTCGTAACAACTCCGCCCCATTGACG
CAAATGGGCGGTAGGCGTGTACGGTGGGAGGTCTATATAAGCAGCGCGTTTTGCCTGTACTGGGTCTCTC
TGGTTAGACCAGATCTGAGCCTGGGAGCTCTCTGGCTAACTAGGGAACCCACTGCTTAAGCCTCAATAAA
GCTTGCCTTGAGTGCTTCAAGTAGTGTGTGCCCGTCTGTTGTGTGACTCTGGTAACTAGAGATCCCTCAG
ACCCTTTTAGTCAGTGTGGAAAATCTCTAGCAGTGGCGCCCGAACAGGGACCTGAAAGCGAAAGGGAAAC
CAGAGCTCTCTCGACGCAGGACTCGGCTTGCTGAAGCGCGCACGGCAAGAGGCGAGGGGCGGCGACTGGT
GAGTACGCCAAAAATTTTGACTAGCGGAGGCTAGAAGGAGAGAGATGGGTGCGAGAGCGTCAGTATTAAG
CGGGGGAGAATTAGATCGCGATGGGAAAAAATTCGGTTAAGGCCAGGGGGAAAGAAAAAATATAAATTAA
AACATATAGTATGGGCAAGCAGGGAGCTAGAACGATTCGCAGTTAATCCTGGCCTGTTAGAAACATCAGA
AGGCTGTAGACAAATACTGGGACAGCTACAACCATCCCTTCAGACAGGATCAGAAGAACTTAGATCATTA
TATAATACAGTAGCAACCCTCTATTGTGTGCATCAAAGGATAGAGATAAAAGACACCAAGGAAGCTTTAG
ACAAGATAGAGGAAGAGCAAAACAAAAGTAAGACCACCGCACAGCAAGCGGCCGGCCGCTGATCTTCAGA
CCTGGAGGAGGAGATATGAGGGACAATTGGAGAAGTGAATTATATAAATATAAAGTAGTAAAAATTGAAC
CATTAGGAGTAGCACCCACCAAGGCAAAGAGAAGAGTGGTGCAGAGAGAAAAAAGAGCAGTGGGAATAGG
AGCTTTGTTCCTTGGGTTCTTGGGAGCAGCAGGAAGCACTATGGGCGCAGCCTCAATGACGCTGACGGTA
CAGGCCAGACAATTATTGTCTGGTATAGTGCAGCAGCAGAACAATTTGCTGAGGGCTATTGAGGCGCAAC
AGCATCTGTTGCAACTCACAGTCTGGGGCATCAAGCAGCTCCAGGCAAGAATCCTGGCTGTGGAAAGATA
CCTAAAGGATCAACAGCTCCTGGGGATTTGGGGTTGCTCTGGAAAACTCATTTGCACCACTGCTGTGCCT
TGGAATGCTAGTTGGAGTAATAAATCTCTGGAACAGATCTGGAATCACACGACCTGGATGGAGTGGGACA
GAGAAATTAACAATTACACAAGCTTAATACACTCCTTAATTGAAGAATCGCAAAACCAGCAAGAAAAGAA
TGAACAAGAATTATTGGAATTAGATAAATGGGCAAGTTTGTGGAATTGGTTTAACATAACAAATTGGCTG
TGGTATATAAAATTATTCATAATGATAGTAGGAGGCTTGGTAGGTTTAAGAATAGTTTTTGCTGTACTTT
CTATAGTGAATAGAGTTAGGCAGGGATATTCACCATTATCGTTTCAGACCCACCTCCCAACCCCGAGGGG
ACCCGACAGGCCCGAAGGAATAGAAGAAGAAGGTGGAGAGAGAGACAGAGACAGATCCATTCGATTAGTG
AACGGATCTACAAATGGCAGTATTCATCCACAATTTTAAAAGAAAAGGGGGGATTGGGGGGTACAGTGCA
GGGGAAAGAATAGTAGACATAATAGCAACAGACATACAAACTAAAGAATTACAAAAACAAATTACAAAAA
TTCAAAATTTTCGGGTTTATTACAGTGTACAGAAACACCGTGAGACGTCATGCGGCCGCGCAGAAATTCA
CTTTGAATTAATTCGATTAATAGTAATCAATTACGGGGTCATTAGTTCATAGCCCATATATGGAGTTCCG
CGTTACATAACTTACGGTAAATGGCCCGCCTGGCTGACCGCCCAACGACCCCCGCCCATTGACGTCAATA
ATGACGTATGTTCCCATAGTAACGCCAATAGGGACTTTCCATTGACGTCAATGGGTGGAGTATTTACGGT
AAACTGCCCACTTGGCAGTACATCAAGTGTATCATATGCCAAGTACGCCCCCTATTGACGTCAATGACGG
TAAATGGCCCGCCTGGCATTATGCCCAGTACATGACCTTATGGGACTTTCCTACTTGGCAGTACATCTAC
GTATTAGTCATCGCTATTACCATGGTGATGCGGTTTTGGCAGTACATCAATGGGCGTGGATAGCGGTTTG
ACTCACGGGGATTTCCAAGTCTCCACCCCATTGACGTCAATGGGAGTTTGTTTTGGCACCAAAATCAACG
GGACTTTCCAAAATGTCGTAACAACTCCGCCCCATTGACGCAAATGGGCGGTAGGCGTGTACGGTGGGAG
GTCTATATAAGCAGAGCTGGTTTAGTGAACCGTCAGATCCGCTAGCATGGCTTCTGGAATCCTGCTTAAT
GTAAAGGAGGAGGTGACCTGTCCCATCTGCCTGGAACTCCTGACAGAACCCCTGAGTCTGCACTGCGGCC
ACAGCTTCTGCCAAGCGTGCATCACTGCGAACCACAAGAAGTCCATGCTATACAAAGAAGGAGAGAGAAG
CTGCCCTGTGTGCCGGATCAGTTACCAGCCTGAGAACATACAGCCTAATCGGCATGTAGCCAACATAGTG
GAGAAGCTCAGGGAGGTCAAGTTGAGCCCAGAAGAGGGACAGAAGGTTGATCACTGTGCACGCCATGGAG
AGAAACTCCTACTCTTCTGTCAGGAGGACAGCAAGGTCATTTGCTGGCTTTGTGAGCGGTCTCAGGAGCA
CCGTGGTCACCACACTTTCCTCATGGAGGAGGTTGCCCAGGAGTACCATGTGAAGCTCCAGACAGCTCTG
GAGATGCTGAGGCAGAAGCAGCAGGAAGCTGAAAAGTTGGAAGCTGACATCAGAGAAGAGAAAGCTTCCT
GGAAGATTCAAATAGACTACGACAAAACCAACGTCTCGGCAGATTTTGAGCAACTGAGAGAGATCCTGGA
CTGGGAGGAGAGCAATGAGCTGCAGAACCTGGAGAAGGAGGAAGAAGACATTCTGAAAAGCCTTACGAAG
TCTGAAACGGAGATGGTGCAGCAGACCCAGTACATGAGAGAGCTCATCTCAGAACTGGAGCATCGGTTGC
AGGGGTCAATGATGGATCTACTGCAGGGTGTGGATGGCATCATTAAAAGGATTGAGAACATGACCTTGAA
GAAGCCAAAAACTTTTCACAAAAATCAAAGGAGAGTGTTTCGAGCTCCTGATCTGAAAGGAATGCTAGAC
ATGTTTAGAGAGCTAACAGATGCCCGACGCTACTGGGTTGATGTGACACTGGCTACAAACAACATTTCGC
ATGCTGTCATTGCTGAAGATAAGAGACAAGTGAGCTCTCGGAACCCACAGATAATGTATCAGGCACCAGG
GACATTATTTACGTTTCCGTCACTCACGAATTTCAATTATTGTACTGGCATCCTGGGCTCCCAAAGTATC
ACATCAGGGAAGCATTACTGGGAGGTAGATGTGTCCAAGAAAAGTGCTTGGATCCTGGGGGTATGTGCTG
GCTTCCAATCCGATGCAATGTATAATATTGAACAAAATGAAAATTATCAACCTAAATATGGCTACTGGGT
TATAGGGTTACAGGAAGGAGTTAAATATAGTGTTTTCCAGGATGGTTCCTCACATACTCCTTTTGCTCCT
TTCATTGTGCCCCTCTCTGTGATTATTTGTCCTGATCGTGTTGGAGTTTTCGTAGACTATGAGGCTTGCA
CTGTCTCATTCTTCAATATCACAAACCATGGATTTCTCATCTATAAGTTTTCTCAGTGTTCTTTTTCTAA
GCCTGTATTTCCATATTTAAATCCCAGAAAATGTACAGTCCCCATGACCCTGTGCTCACCAAGCTCTGGT
ACCGGATCCGGATTCGATTACAAGGATGACGATGACAAGAGCGCTTGGAGCCACCCGCAGTTCGAAAAAT
AACTCGAGCTCAAGCTTCGAATTCTGCAGTCGACGGTACCGCGGGCCCGGGATCCGCCCCTCTCCCTCCC
CCCCCCCTAACGTTACTGGCCGAAGCCGCTTGGAATAAGGCCGGTGTGCGTTTGTCTATATGTTATTTTC
CACCATATTGCCGTCTTTTGGCAATGTGAGGGCCCGGAAACCTGGCCCTGTCTTCTTGACGAGCATTCCT
AGGGGTCTTTCCCCTCTCGCCAAAGGAATGCAAGGTCTGTTGAATGTCGTGAAGGAAGCAGTTCCTCTGG
AAGCTTCTTGAAGACAAACAACGTCTGTAGCGACCCTTTGCAGGCAGCGGAACCCCCCACCTGGCGACAG
GTGCCTCTGCGGCCAAAAGCCACGTGTATAAGATACACCTGCAAAGGCGGCACAACCCCAGTGCCACGTT
GTGAGTTGGATAGTTGTGGAAAGAGTCAAATGGCTCTCCTCAAGCGTATTCAACAAGGGGCTGAAGGATG
CCCAGAAGGTACCCCATTGTATGGGATCTGATCTGGGGCCTCGGTGCACATGCTTTACATGTGTTTAGTC
GAGGTTAAAAAAACGTCTAGGCCCCCCGAACCACGGGGACGTGGTTTTCCTTTGAAAAACACGATGATAA
TATGGCCACAACCATGGATAGCACTGAGAACGTCATCAAGCCCTTCATGCGCTTCAAGGTGCACATGGAG
GGCTCCGTGAACGGCCACGAGTTCGAGATCGAGGGCGAGGGCGAGGGCAAGCCCTACGAGGGCACCCAGA
CCGCCAAGCTGCAGGTGACCAAGGGCGGCCCCCTGCCCTTCGCCTGGGACATCCTGTCCCCCCAGTTCCA
GTACGGCTCCAAGGTGTACGTGAAGCACCCCGCCGACATCCCCGACTACAAGAAGCTGTCCTTCCCCGAG
GGCTTCAAGTGGGAGCGCGTGATGAACTTCGAGGACGGCGGCGTGGTGACCGTGACCCAGGACTCCTCCC
TGCAGGACGGCACCTTCATCTACCACGTGAAGTTCATCGGCGTGAACTTCCCCTCCGACGGCCCCGTAAT
GCAGAAGAAGACTCTGGGCTGGGAGCCCTCCACCGAGCGCCTGTACCCCCGCGACGGCGTGCTGAAGGGC
GAGATCCACAAGGCGCTGAAGCTGAAGGGCGGCGGCCACTACCTGGTGGAGTTCAAGTCAATCTACATGG
CCAAGAAGCCCGTGAAGCTGCCCGGCTACTACTACGTGGACTCCAAGCTGGACATCACCTCCCACAACGA
GGACTACACCGTGGTGGAGCAGTACGAGCGCGCCGAGGCCCGCCACCACCTGTTCCAGTAGTCTAGAGTT
AACATCGAGGGATCAAGCTTATCGATAATCAACCTCTGGATTACAAAATTTGTGAAAGATTGACTGGTAT
TCTTAACTATGTTGCTCCTTTTACGCTATGTGGATACGCTGCTTTAATGCCTTTGTATCATGCTATTGCT
TCCCGTATGGCTTTCATTTTCTCCTCCTTGTATAAATCCTGGTTGCTGTCTCTTTATGAGGAGTTGTGGC
CCGTTGTCAGGCAACGTGGCGTGGTGTGCACTGTGTTTGCTGACGCAACCCCCACTGGTTGGGGCATTGC
CACCACCTGTCAGCTCCTTTCCGGGACTTTCGCTTTCCCCCTCCCTATTGCCACGGCGGAACTCATCGCC
GCCTGCCTTGCCCGCTGCTGGACAGGGGCTCGGCTGTTGGGCACTGACAATTCCGTGGTGTTGTCGGGGA
AGCTGACGTCCTTTCCATGGCTGCTCGCCTGTGTTGCCACCTGGATTCTGCGCGGGACGTCCTTCTGCTA
CGTCCCTTCGGCCCTCAATCCAGCGGACCTTCCTTCCCGCGGCCTGCTGCCGGCTCTGCGGCCTCTTCCG
CGTCTTCGCCTTCGCCCTCAGACGAGTCGGATCTCCCTTTGGGCCGCCTCCCCGCATCGATACCGTCGAG
ACCTGGAAAAACATGGAGCAATCACAAGTAGCAACACAGCAGCTACCAATGCTGCTTGTGCCTGGCTAGA
AGCACAAGAGGAGGAGGAGGTGGGTTTTCCAGTCACACCTCAGGTACCTTTAAGACCAATGACTTACAAG
GCAGCTGTAGATCTTAGCCACTTTTTAAAAGAAAAGGGGGGACTGGAAGGGCTAATTCACTCCCAACGAA
GACAAGATATCCTTGATCTGTGGATCTACCACACACAAGGCTACTTCCCTGATTGGCAGAACTACACACC
AGGGCCAGGGATCAGATATCCACTGACCTTTGGATGGTGCTACAAGCTAGTACCAGTTGAGCAAGAGAAG
GTAGAAGAAGCCAATGAAGGAGAGAACACCCGCTTGTTACACCCTGTGAGCCTGCATGGGATGGATGACC
CGGAGAGAGAAGTATTAGAGTGGAGGTTTGACAGCCGCCTAGCATTTCATCACATGGCCCGAGAGCTGCA
TCCGGACTGTACTGGGTCTCTCTGGTTAGACCAGATCTGAGCCTGGGAGCTCTCTGGCTAACTAGGGAAC
CCACTGCTTAAGCCTCAATAAAGCTTGCCTTGAGTGCTTCAAGTAGTGTGTGCCCGTCTGTTGTGTGACT
CTGGTAACTAGAGATCCCTCAGACCCTTTTAGTCAGTGTGGAAAATCTCTAGCAGGGCCCGTTTAAACCC
GCTGATCAGCCTCGACTGTGCCTTCTAGTTGCCAGCCATCTGTTGTTTGCCCCTCCCCCGTGCCTTCCTT
GACCCTGGAAGGTGCCACTCCCACTGTCCTTTCCTAATAAAATGAGGAAATTGCATCGCATTGTCTGAGT
AGGTGTCATTCTATTCTGGGGGGTGGGGTGGGGCAGGACAGCAAGGGGGAGGATTGGGAAGACAATAGCA
GGCATGCTGGGGATGCGGTGGGCTCTATGGCTTCTGAGGCGGAAAGAACCAGCTGGGGCTCTAGGGGGTA
TCCCC
[124 nt withheld, positions 7706-7829]
C
[32 nt withheld, positions 7831-7862]
CA
[57 nt withheld, positions 7865-7921]
A
[49 nt withheld, positions 7923-7971]
CCTTTGACGTTGGAGTCCACGTTCTTT
[37 nt withheld, positions 7999-8035]
ACCCTATCTCGGTCTATTCTTTTGATTTATAAGGGATTTTGGGGATTTCGGCCTATTGGTTAAAAAATGA
GCTGATTTAACAAAAATTTAACGCGAATTAATTCTGTGGAATGTGTGTCAGTTAGGGTGTGGAAAGTCCC
CAGGCTCCCCAGGCAGGCAGAAGTATGCAAAGCATGCATCTCAATTAGTCAGCAACCAGGTGTGGAAAGT
CCCCAGGCTCCCCAGCAGGCAGAAGTATGCAAAGCATGCATCTCAATTAGTCAGCAACCATAGTCCCGCC
CCTAACTCCGCCCATCCCGCCCCTAACTCCGCCCAGTTCCGCCCATTCTCCGCCCCATGGCTGACTAATT
TTTTTTATTTATGCAGAGGCCGAGGCCGCCTCTGCCTCTGAGCTATTCCAGAAGTAGTGAGGAGGCTTTT
TTGGAGGCCTAGGCTTTTGCAAAAAGCTCCCGGGAGCTTGTATATCCATTTTCGGATCTGATCAGCACGT
GTTGACAATTAATCATCGGCATAGTATATCGGCATAGTATAATACGACAAGGTGAGGAACTAAACCATGG
CCAAGTTGACCAGTGCCGTTCCGGTGCTCACCGCGCGCGACGTCGCCGGAGCGGTCGAGTTCTGGACCGA
CCGGCTCGGGTTCTCCCGGGACTTCGTGGAGGACGACTTCGCCGGTGTGGTCCGGGACGACGTGACCCTG
TTCATCAGCGCGGTCCAGGACCAGGTGGTGCCGGACAACACCCTGGCCTGGGTGTGGGTGCGCGGCCTGG
ACGAGCTGTACGCCGAGTGGTCGGAGGTCGTGTCCACGAACTTCCGGGACGCCTCCGGGCCGGCCATGAC
CGAGATCGGCGAGCAGCCGTGGGGGCGGGAGTTCGCCCTGCGCGACCCGGCCGGCAACTGCGTGCACTTC
GTGGCCGAGGAGCAGGACTGACACGTGCTACGAGATTTCGATTCCACCGCCGCCTTCTATGAAAGGTTGG
GCTTCGGAATCGTTTTCCGGGACGCCGGCTGGATGATCCTCCAGCGCGGGGATCTCATGCTGGAGTTCTT
CGCCCACCCCAACTTGTTTATTGCAGCTTATAATGGTTACAAATAAAGCAATAGCATCACAAATTTCACA
AATAAAGCATTTTTTTCACTGCATTCTAGTTGTGGTTTGTCCAAACTCATCAATGTATCTTATCATGTCT
GTATACCGTCGACCTCTAGCTAGAGCTTGGCGTAATCATGGTCATAGCTGTTTCCTGTGTGAAATTGTTA
TCCGCTCACAATTCCACACAACATACGAGCCGGAAGCATAAAGTGTAAAGCCTGGGGTGCCTAATGAGTG
AGCTAACTCACATTAATTGCGTTGCGCTCACTGCCCGCTTTCCAGTCGGGAAACCTGTCGTGCCAGCTGC
ATTAATGAATCGGCCAACGCGCGGGGAGAGGCGGTTTGCGTATTGGGCGCTCTTCCGCTTCCTCGCTCAC
TGACTCGCTGCGCTCGGTCGTTCGGCTGCGGCGAGCGGTATCAGCTCACTCAAAGGCGGTAATACGGTTA
TCCACAGAATCAGGGGATAACGCAGGAAAGAACATGTGAGCAAAAGGCCAGCAAAAGGCCAGGAACCGTA
AAAAGGCCGCGTTGCTGGCGTTTTTCCATAGGCTCCGCCCCCCTGACGAGCATCACAAAAATCGACGCTC
AAGTCAGAGGTGGCGAAACCCGACAGGACTATAAAGATACCAGGCGTTTCCCCCTGGAAGCTCCCTCGTG
CGCTCTCCTGTTCCGACCCTGCCGCTTACCGGATACCTGTCCGCCTTTCTCCCTTCGGGAAGCGTGGCGC
TTTCTCAATGCTCACGCTGTAGGTATCTCAGTTCGGTGTAGGTCGTTCGCTCCAAGCTGGGCTGTGTGCA
CGAACCCCCCGTTCAGCCCGACCGCTGCGCCTTATCCGGTAACTATCGTCTTGAGTCCAACCCGGTAAGA
CACGACTTATCGCCACTGGCAGCAGCCACTGGTAACAGGATTAGCAGAGCGAGGTATGTAGGCGGTGCTA
CAGAGTTCTTGAAGTGGTGGCCTAACTACGGCTACACTAGAAGGACAGTATTTGGTATCTGCGCTCTGCT
GAAGCCAGTTACCTTCGGAAAAAGAGTTGGTAGCTCTTGATCCGGCAAACAAACCACCGCTGGTAGCGGT
GGTTTTTTTGTTTGCAAGCAGCAGATTACGCGCAGAAAAAAAGGATCTCAAGAAGATCCTTTGATCTTTT
CTACGGGGTCTGACGCTCAGTGGAACGAAAACTCACGTTAAGGGATTTTGGTCATGAGATTATCAAAAAG
GATCTTCACCTAGATCCTTTTAAATTAAAAATGAAGTTTTAAATCAATCTAAAGTATATATGAGTAAACT
TGGTCTGACAGTTACCAATGCTTAATCAGTGAGGCACCTATCTCAGCGATCTGTCTATTTCGTTCATCCA
TAGTTGCCTGACTCCCCGTCGTGTAGATAACTACGATACGGGAGGGCTTACCATCTGGCCCCAGTGCTGC
AATGATACCGCGAGACCCACGCTCACCGGCTCCAGATTTATCAGCAATAAACCAGCCAGCCGGAAGGGCC
GAGCGCAGAAGTGGTCCTGCAACTTTATCCGCCTCCATCCAGTCTATTAATTGTTGCCGGGAAGCTAGAG
TAAGTAGTTCGCCAGTTAATAGTTTGCGCAACGTTGTTGCCATTGCTACAGGCATCGTGGTGTCACGCTC
GTCGTTTGGTATGGCTTCATTCAGCTCCGGTTCCCAACGATCAAGGCGAGTTACATGATCCCCCATGTTG
TGCAAAAAAGCGGTTAGCTCCTTCGGTCCTCCGATCGTTGTCAGAAGTAAGTTGGCCGCAGTGTTATCAC
TCATGGTTATGGCAGCACTGCATAATTCTCTTACTGTCATGCCATCCGTAAGATGCTTTTCTGTGACTGG
TGAGTACTCAACCAAGTCATTCTGAGAATAGTGTATGCGGCGACCGAGTTGCTCTTGCCCGGCGTCAATA
CGGGATAATACCGCGCCACATAGCAGAACTTTAAAAGTGCTCATCATTGGAAAACGTTCTTCGGGGCGAA
AACTCTCAAGGATCTTACCGCTGTTGAGATCCAGTTCGATGTAACCCACTCGTGCACCCAACTGATCTTC
AGCATCTTTTACTTTCACCAGCGTTTCTGGGTGAGCAAAAACAGGAAGGCAAAATGCCGCAAAAAAGGGA
ATAAGGGCGACACGGAAATGTTGAATACTCATACTCTTCCTTTTTCAATATTATTGAAGCATTTATCAGG
GTTATTGTCTCATGAGCGGATACATATTTGAATGTATTTAGAAAAATAAACAAATAGGGGTTCCGCGCAC
ATTTCCCCGAAAAGTGCCACCTGACGTC
