>Addgene plasmid #79059 | CSII-IDR2-rhesusTRIM5-FOS | addgene partial sequence | sequence record 153370 | CMV-F2 5'-GGTCTATATAAGCAGAGCTGGT-3'
ATGGCTTCTGGAATCCTGCTTAATGTAAAGGAGGAGGTGACCTGTCCCATCTGCCTGGAACTCCTGACAG
AACCCCTGAGTCTGCACTGCGGCCACAGCTTCTGCCAAGCGTGCATCACTGCGAACCACAAGAAGTCCAT
GCTATACAAAGAAGGAGAGAGAAGCTGCCCTGTGTGCCGGATCAGTTACCAGCCTGAGAACATACAGCCT
AATCGGCATGTAGCCAACATAGTGGAGAAGCTCAGGGAGGTCAAGTTGAGCCCAGAAGAGGGACAGAAGG
TTGATCACTGTGCACGCCATGGAGAGAAACTCCTACTCTTCTGTCAGGAGGACAGCAAGGTCATTTGCTG
GCTTTGTGAGCGGTCTCAGGAGCACCGTGGTCACCACACTTTCCTCATGGAGGAGGTTGCCCAGGAGTAC
CATGTGAAGCTCCAGACAGCTCTGGAGATGCTGAGGCAGAAGCAGCAGGAAGCTGAAAAGTTGGAAGCTG
ACATCAGAGAAGAGAAAGCTTCCTGGAAGATTCAAATAGACTACGACAAAACCAACGTCTCGGCAGATTT
TGAGCAACTGAGAGAGATCCTGGACTGGGAGGAGAGCAATGAGCTGCAGAACCTGGAGAAGGAGGAAGAA
GACATTCTGAAAAGTCTGACCAAAAGCGAGACGGAGATGGTGCAGCAGACCCAGTACATGAGAGAGCTCA
TCTCAGAACTGGAGCATCGGTTGCAGG
