>Addgene plasmid #79059 | CSII-IDR2-rhesusTRIM5-FOS | addgene partial sequence | sequence record 153374 | IRES-R 5'-CCTCACATTGCCAAAAGACG-3'
ACGCACACCGGCCTTATTCCAAGCGGCTTCGGCCAGTAACGTTAGGGGGGGGGGAGGGAGAGGGGCGGAT
CCCGGGCCCGCGGTACCGTCGACTGCAGAATTCGAAGCTTGAGCTCGAGTTATTTTTCGAACTGCGGGTG
GCTCCAAGCGCTCTTGTCATCGTCATCCTTGTAATCGAATCCGGATCCGGTACCAGAGCTTGGTGAGCAC
AGGGTCATGGGGACTGTACATTTTCTGGGATTTAAATATGGAAATACAGGCTTAGAAAAAGAACACTGAG
AAAACTTATAGATGAGAAATCCATGGTTTGTGATATTGAAGAATGAGACAGTGCAAGCCTCATAGTCTAC
GAAAACTCCAACACGATCAGGACAAATAATCACAGAGAGGGGCACAATGAAAGGAGCAAAAGGAGTATGT
GAGGAACCATCCTGGAAAACACTATATTTAACTCCTTCCTGTAACCCTATAACCCAGTAGCCATATTTAG
GTTGATAATTTTCATTTTGTTCAATATTATACATTGCATCGGATTGGAAGCCAGCACATACCCCCAGGAT
CCAAGCACTTTTCTTGGACACATCTACCTCCCAGTAATGCTTCCCTGATGTGATACTTTGGGAGCCCAGG
ATGCCAGTACAATAATTGAAATTCGTGAGTGACGGAAACGTAAATAATGTCCCTGGTGCCTGATACATTA
TCTGTGGGTTCCGAGAGCTCACTTGTCTCTTATCTTCAGCAATGACAGCATGCGAAATGTTGTTTGTAGC
CAGTGTCACATCAACCCAGTAGCGTCGGGCATCTGTTAGCTCTCTAAACATGTCTAGCATTCCTTTCAGA
TCAG
